Addgene plasmid #1191: pCUPI NPD-GFP
Depositing lab: Susan Lindquist. Depositing organization: Whitehead Institute for Biomedical Research. Publication: Support for the prion hypothesis for inheritance of a phenotypic trait in yeast. Patino MM, Liu JJ, Glover JR, Lindquist S. Science 1996 Aug 2;273(5275):622-6. 10.1126/science.273.5275.622 PubMed 8662547.
Backbone
  Vector backbone: pCLUC
  Backbone manufacturer: Thiele
  Vector type: Yeast Expression ; CUP1 promoter
  Selectable markers: URA3
Growth in bacteria
  Bacterial resistance: Ampicillin, 100 μg/mL
  Growth temperature: 37°C
  Growth strain: DH5alpha
  Copy number: Unknown
Gene/Insert
  Gene/Insert name: N-terminus of Sup35 (alt name: Sup35)
  Species: S. cerevisiae (budding yeast)
  Insert size (bp): 1200
  Mutation: fused N-terminal Sup35 (~1-253aa) to GFP
  GenBank ID: NC_001136
  Entrez Gene: SUP35 (a.k.a. YDR172W, GST1, PNM2, SAL3, SUF12, SUP2, SUP36)
  Tag / fusion protein: GFP
  Cloning method: Restriction Enzyme; 5′ cloning site ClaI (not destroyed); 3′ cloning site zGorI (destroyed during cloning)
  Sequencing primers: 5′ n/a
Terms and licenses: Academic/Nonprofit Terms; Industry Terms: Not Available to Industry
How to cite: pCUPI NPD-GFP was a gift from Susan Lindquist (Addgene plasmid # 1191 ; http://n2t.net/addgene:1191 ; RRID:Addgene_1191)
