[The description below was written by a language model from this plasmid's Addgene catalogue record.]
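Description:
pCUPI NPD-GFP is a yeast expression plasmid built on the pCLUC backbone, in which the insert is placed under control of the CUP1 promoter, the copper-responsive metallothionein promoter of Saccharomyces cerevisiae that allows expression to be tuned by adding copper to the medium. It is a shuttle vector: ampicillin resistance provides selection during propagation in E. coli, and the URA3 marker allows selection in ura3 auxotrophic yeast strains. The record does not state the type of yeast replication origin (centromeric or 2μ), and the bacterial copy number is listed as unknown. No feature table is available, so details such as terminators or the exact junctions cannot be confirmed.

The payload is an insert of about 1.2 kb encoding the N-terminal portion of the S. cerevisiae translation termination factor Sup35 (roughly residues 1–253) fused to GFP. The orientation of the fusion is not stated explicitly. This N-terminal region contains the prion-determining domain responsible for the [PSI+] state, the self-propagating aggregated conformation of Sup35, while lacking the C-terminal domain that carries out the protein's essential termination function. Fusing it to GFP gives a fluorescent reporter of the protein's physical state in living cells. In general, such fusions show diffuse fluorescence when Sup35 is soluble and coalesce into foci when they join pre-existing prion aggregates. In keeping with the associated work on prion-based inheritance of a phenotypic trait in yeast, the construct is suited to inducible expression of the prion domain and to visualizing Sup35 aggregation in strains of differing prion status.
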