>Addgene plasmid #1191 | pCUPI NPD-GFP | addgene partial sequence | sequence record 16457 | 1191 with GFP-R
CTTCTCCTTTACTCATATGGGATCCATCGTTAACAACTTCGTCATCCACTTCTTCTTCCTGTTCCTTGAT
CAAGGCATCAGCACTGGTAACATTGGCATTGTTGGTATTATGTGTTGATTCAGAGATTTTAAGGTCTTCT
ACCTTTGGAAGTTCCGATTTTTCCTCCGTCTTTTCTTCAGTCTGGACTGGTTTCTCCTCCTTTTTAACTG
GTTCTTCGACCTTTGTTGGCTCTTTAGTTGGTTCTTTGGTTTCAGCAGACTTCTCTTCCTCTTTCTTATC
AGATTCGGCAGGTTTTGTGCCAACCTTCTTGGTAGCATTGGCCAACTTGATACCGGAACTGGAGACAAGC
TTCAAAGTCTTCTTTGGTTTGGGAGCGGCCTGCTTTTGTTGCTTTTGAAAGTCGTTCAAAGACATACCTT
GAGACTGTGGTTGGAAACCAGCTTGATATCCTTGCAAATTGTTATTGTAGTTGAAGTTTTTGTAATTTCC
ACGGCCACCTTGTGGATTGAATTGCTGCTGATAACCGCCTTGAGGATTGTACTGTTGATAGCCTCCTTGA
GGATTATACTGTTGCTGGTAACCGGCGTCGGGATTGTACTGTTGACAGCCACCTTGTTGGTACCCAGAAT
AACC
