>Addgene plasmid #1191 | pCUPI NPD-GFP | addgene partial sequence | sequence record 16458 | 1191 with GFP-F
ATGACTATACAAAACTAGCTAGGAATTCTTGAAGACGAAAGGGCCTCGTGATACGCCTATTTTTATAGGT
TAATGTCATGATAATAATGGTTTCTTAGACGTCAGGTGGCACTTTTCGGGGAAATGTGCGCGGAACCCCT
ATTTGTTTATTTTTCTAAATACATTCAAATATGTATCCGCTCATGAGACAATAACCCTGATAAATGCTTC
AATAATATTGAAAAAGGAAGAGTATGAGTATTCAACATTTCCGTGTCGCCCTTATTCCCTTTTTTGCGGC
ATTTTGCCTTCCTGTTTTTGCTCACCCAGAAACGCTGGTGAAAGTAAAAGATGCTGAAGATCAGTTGGGT
GCACGAGTGGGTTACATCGAACTGGATCTCAACAGCGGTAAGATCCTTGAGAGTTTTCGCCCCGAAGAAC
GTTTTCCAATGATGAGCACTTTTAAAGTTCTGCTATGTGGCGCGGTATTATCCCGTGTTGACGCCGGGCA
AGAGCAACTCGGTCGCCGCATACACTATTCTCAGAATGACTTGGTTGAGTACTCACCAGTCACAGAAAAG
CATCTTACGGATGGCATGACAGTAAGAGAATTATGCAGTGCTGCCATAACCATGAGTGATAACACTGCGG
CCAACTTACTTCTGACAACGATCGGAGGACC
